>Addgene plasmid #178185 | pCDH-SFFV-GLuc-CreERT2-mCherry | addgene full sequence | sequence record 351314 | Addgene NGS Result
ACGCGTGTAGTCTTATGCAATACTCTTGTAGTCTTGCAACATGGTAACGATGAGTTAGCAACATGCCTTA
CAAGGAGAGAAAAAGCACCGTGCATGCCGATTGGTGGAAGTAAGGTGGTACGATCGTGCCTTATTAGGAA
GGCAACAGACGGGTCTGACATGGATTGGACGAACCACTGAATTGCCGCATTGCAGAGATATTGTATTTAA
GTGCCTAGCTCGATACATAAACGGGTCTCTCTGGTTAGACCAGATCTGAGCCTGGGAGCTCTCTGGCTAA
CTAGGGAACCCACTGCTTAAGCCTCAATAAAGCTTGCCTTGAGTGCTTCAAGTAGTGTGTGCCCGTCTGT
TGTGTGACTCTGGTAACTAGAGATCCCTCAGACCCTTTTAGTCAGTGTGGAAAATCTCTAGCAGTGGCGC
CCGAACAGGGACTTGAAAGCGAAAGGGAAACCAGAGGAGCTCTCTCGACGCAGGACTCGGCTTGCTGAAG
CGCGCACGGCAAGAGGCGAGGGGCGGCGACTGGTGAGTACGCCAAAAATTTTGACTAGCGGAGGCTAGAA
GGAGAGAGATGGGTGCGAGAGCGTCAGTATTAAGCGGGGGAGAATTAGATCGCGATGGGAAAAAATTCGG
TTAAGGCCAGGGGGAAAGAAAAAATATAAATTAAAACATATAGTATGGGCAAGCAGGGAGCTAGAACGAT
TCGCAGTTAATCCTGGCCTGTTAGAAACATCAGAAGGCTGTAGACAAATACTGGGACAGCTACAACCATC
CCTTCAGACAGGATCAGAAGAACTTAGATCATTATATAATACAGTAGCAACCCTCTATTGTGTGCATCAA
AGGATAGAGATAAAAGACACCAAGGAAGCTTTAGACAAGATAGAGGAAGAGCAAAACAAAAGTAAGACCA
CCGCACAGCAAGCGGCCACTGATCTTCAGACCTGGAGGAGGAGATATGAGGGACAATTGGAGAAGTGAAT
TATATAAATATAAAGTAGTAAAAATTGAACCATTAGGAGTAGCACCCACCAAGGCAAAGAGAAGAGTGGT
GCAGAGAGAAAAAAGAGCAGTGGGAATAGGAGCTTTGTTCCTTGGGTTCTTGGGAGCAGCAGGAAGCACT
ATGGGCGCAGCGTCAATGACGCTGACGGTACAGGCCAGACAATTATTGTCTGGTATAGTGCAGCAGCAGA
ACAATTTGCTGAGGGCTATTGAGGCGCAACAGCATCTGTTGCAACTCACAGTCTGGGGCATCAAGCAGCT
CCAGGCAAGAATCCTGGCTGTGGAAAGATACCTAAAGGATCAACAGCTCCTGGGGATTTGGGGTTGCTCT
GGAAAACTCATTTGCACCACTGCTGTGCCTTGGAATGCTAGTTGGAGTAATAAATCTCTGGAACAGATTT
GGAATCACACGACCTGGATGGAGTGGGACAGAGAAATTAACAATTACACAAGCTTAATACACTCCTTAAT
TGAAGAATCGCAAAACCAGCAAGAAAAGAATGAACAAGAATTATTGGAATTAGATAAATGGGCAAGTTTG
TGGAATTGGTTTAACATAACAAATTGGCTGTGGTATATAAAATTATTCATAATGATAGTAGGAGGCTTGG
TAGGTTTAAGAATAGTTTTTGCTGTACTTTCTATAGTGAATAGAGTTAGGCAGGGATATTCACCATTATC
GTTTCAGACCCACCTCCCAACCCCGAGGGGACCCGACAGGCCCGAAGGAATAGAAGAAGAAGGTGGAGAG
AGAGACAGAGACAGATCCATTCGATTAGTGAACGGATCTCGACGGTATCGGTTAACTTTTAAAAGAAAAG
GGGGGATTGGGGGGTACAGTGCAGGGGAAAGAATAGTAGACATAATAGCAACAGACATACAAACTAAAGA
ATTACAAAAACAAATTACAAAATTCAAAATTTTATCGATACTAGTGATCAAGGGCGGGTACATGAAAATA
GCTAACGTTGGGCCAAACAGGATATCTGCGGTGAGCAGTTTCGGCCCCGGCCCGGGGCCAAGAACAGATG
GTCACCGCAGTTTCGGCCCCGGCCCGAGGCCAAGAACAGATGGTCCCCAGATATGGCCCAACCCTCAGCA
GTTTCTTAAGACCCATCAGATGTTTCCAGGCTCCCCCAAGGACCTGAAATGACCCTGCGCCTTATTTGAA
TTAACCAATCAGCCTGCTTCTCGCTTCTGTTCGCGCGCTTCTGCTTCCCGAGCTCTATAAAAGAGCTCAC
AACCCCTCACTCGAATTCGCCACCATGGCTCTCCCAGTGACTGCCCTACTGCTTCCCCTAGCGCTTCTCC
TGCATGCCAAGCCCACCGAGAACAACGAAGACTTCAACATCGTGGCCGTGGCCAGCAACTTCGCGACCAC
GGATCTCGATGCTGACCGCGGGAAGTTGCCCGGCAAGAAGCTGCCGCTGGAGGTGCTCAAAGAGATGGAA
GCCAATGCCCGGAAAGCTGGCTGCACCAGGGGCTGTCTGATCTGCCTGTCCCACATCAAGTGCACGCCCA
AGATGAAGAAGTTCATCCCAGGACGCTGCCACACCTACGAAGGCGACAAAGAGTCCGCACAGGGCGGCAT
AGGCGAGGCGATCGTGGACATTCCTGAGATTCCTGGGTTCAAGGACTTGGAGCCAATGGAGCAGTTCATC
GCACAGGTCGATCTGTGTGTGGACTGCACAACTGGCTGCCTCAAAGGGCTTGCCAACGTGCAGTGTTCTG
ACCTGCTCAAGAAGTGGCTGCCGCAACGCTGTGCGACCTTTGCCAGCAAGATCCAGGGCCAGGTGGACAA
GATCAAGGGGGCCGGTGGTGACTTAGCGGCCGCACCCACCACGACGCCAGCGCCGCGACCACCAACCCCG
GCGCCCACGATCGCGTCGCAGCCCCTATCCCTGCGCCCAGAGGCGTGCCGGCCAGCGGCGGGGGGCGCAG
TGCACACGAGGGGGCTGGACTTCGCCTGTGATATCTACATCTGGGCGCCCCTGGCCGGGACTTGTGGGGT
CCTTCTCCTGTCACTGGTTATCACCCTTTACTGCAACCACAGGCGGATTCAAGGATCCGCGGCCGCTGAG
GGCAGAGGAAGTCTTCTAACATGCGGTGACGTGGAGGAGAATCCCGGCCCTATGCATATGTCCAATTTAC
TGACCGTACACCAAAATTTGCCTGCATTACCGGTCGATGCAACGAGTGATGAGGTTCGCAAGAACCTGAT
GGACATGTTCAGGGATCGCCAGGCGTTTTCTGAGCATACCTGGAAAATGCTTCTGTCCGTTTGCCGGTCG
TGGGCGGCATGGTGCAAGTTGAATAACCGGAAATGGTTTCCCGCAGAACCTGAAGATGTTCGCGATTATC
TTCTATATCTTCAGGCGCGCGGTCTGGCAGTAAAAACTATCCAGCAACATTTGGGCCAGCTAAACATGCT
TCATCGTCGGTCCGGGCTGCCACGACCAAGTGACAGCAATGCTGTTTCACTGGTTATGCGGCGGATCCGA
AAAGAAAACGTTGATGCCGGTGAACGTGCAAAACAGGCTCTAGCGTTCGAACGCACTGATTTCGACCAGG
TTCGTTCACTCATGGAAAATAGCGATCGCTGCCAGGATATACGTAATCTGGCATTTCTGGGGATTGCTTA
TAACACCCTGTTACGTATAGCCGAAATTGCCAGGATCAGGGTTAAAGATATCTCACGTACTGACGGTGGG
AGAATGTTAATCCATATTGGCAGAACGAAAACGCTGGTTAGCACCGCAGGTGTAGAGAAGGCACTTAGCC
TGGGGGTAACTAAACTGGTCGAGCGATGGATTTCCGTCTCTGGTGTAGCTGATGATCCGAATAACTACCT
GTTTTGCCGGGTCAGAAAAAATGGTGTTGCCGCGCCATCTGCCACCAGCCAGCTATCAACTCGCGCCCTG
GAAGGGATTTTTGAAGCAACTCATCGATTGATTTACGGCGCTAAGGATGACTCTGGTCAGAGATACCTGG
CCTGGTCTGGACACAGTGCCCGTGTCGGAGCCGCGCGAGATATGGCCCGCGCTGGAGTTTCAATACCGGA
GATCATGCAAGCTGGTGGCTGGACCAATGTAAATATTGTCATGAACTATATCCGTAACCTGGATAGTGAA
ACAGGGGCAATGGTGCGCCTGCTGGAAGATGGCGATTCTGCTGGAGACATGAGAGCTGCCAACCTTTGGC
CAAGCCCGCTCATGATCAAACGCTCTAAGAAGAACAGCCTGGCCTTGTCCCTGACGGCCGACCAGATGGT
CAGTGCCTTGTTGGATGCTGAGCCCCCCATACTCTATTCCGAGTATGATCCTACCAGACCCTTCAGTGAA
GCTTCGATGATGGGCTTACTGACCAACCTGGCAGACAGGGAGCTGGTTCACATGATCAACTGGGCGAAGA
GGGTGCCAGGCTTTGTGGATTTGACCCTCCATGATCAGGTCCACCTTCTAGAATGTGCCTGGCTAGAGAT
CCTGATGATTGGTCTCGTCTGGCGCTCCATGGAGCACCCAGTGAAGCTACTGTTTGCTCCTAACTTGCTC
TTGGACAGGAACCAGGGAAAATGTGTAGAGGGCATGGTGGAGATCTTCGACATGCTGCTGGCTACATCAT
CTCGGTTCCGCATGATGAATCTGCAGGGAGAGGAGTTTGTGTGCCTCAAATCTATTATTTTGCTTAATTC
TGGAGTGTACACATTTCTGTCCAGCACCCTGAAGTCTCTGGAAGAGAAGGACCATATCCACCGAGTCCTG
GACAAGATCACAGACACTTTGATCCACCTGATGGCCAAGGCAGGCCTGACCCTGCAGCAGCAGCACCAGC
GGCTGGCCCAGCTCCTCCTCATCCTCTCCCACATCAGGCACATGAGTAACAAAGGCATGGAGCATCTGTA
CAGCATGAAGTGCAAGAACGTGGTGCCCCTCTATGACCTGCTGCTGGAGGCGGCCGACGCCCACCGCCTA
CATGCGCCCACTAGCCGTGGAGGGGCATCCGTGGAGGAGACGGACCAAAGCCACTTGGCCACTGCGGGCT
CTACTTCATCGCATTCCTTGCAAAAGTATTACATCACGGGGGAGGCAGAGGGTTTCCCTGCCACAGTCCC
CGGGGCCACGAACTTCTCTCTGTTAAAGCAAGCAGGAGATGTTGAAGAAAACCCAGGGCCTATGCACATG
GTGAGCAAGGGCGAGGAGGACAACATGGCCATCATCAAGGAGTTCATGCGCTTCAAGGTGCACATGGAGG
GCTCCGTGAACGGCCACGAGTTCGAGATCGAGGGCGAGGGCGAGGGCCGCCCCTACGAGGGCACCCAGAC
CGCCAAGCTGAAGGTGACCAAGGGCGGCCCCCTGCCCTTCGCCTGGGACATCCTGTCCCCTCAGTTCATG
TACGGCTCCAAGGCCTACGTGAAGCACCCCGCCGACATCCCCGACTACTTGAAGCTGTCCTTCCCCGAGG
GCTTCAAGTGGGAGCGCGTGATGAACTTCGAGGACGGCGGCGTGGTGACCGTGACCCAGGACTCCTCCCT
GCAGGACGGCGAGTTCATCTACAAGGTGAAGCTGCGCGGCACCAACTTCCCCTCCGACGGCCCCGTAATG
CAGAAGAAGACCATGGGCTGGGAGGCCTCCTCCGAGCGGATGTACCCCGAGGACGGCGCCCTGAAGGGCG
AGATCAAGCAGAGGCTGAAGCTGAAGGACGGCGGCCACTACGACGCCGAGGTCAAGACCACCTACAAGGC
CAAGAAGCCCGTGCAGCTGCCCGGCGCCTACAACGTCAACATCAAGCTGGACATCACCTCCCACAACGAG
GACTACACCATCGTGGAACAGTACGAGCGCGCCGAGGGCCGCCACTCCACCGGCGGCATGGACGAGCTGT
ACAAGTAAGTCGACAATCAACCTCTGGATTACAAAATTTGTGAAAGATTGACTGGTATTCTTAACTATGT
TGCTCCTTTTACGCTATGTGGATACGCTGCTTTAATGCCTTTGTATCATGCTATTGCTTCCCGTATGGCT
TTCATTTTCTCCTCCTTGTATAAATCCTGGTTGCTGTCTCTTTATGAGGAGTTGTGGCCCGTTGTCAGGC
AACGTGGCGTGGTGTGCACTGTGTTTGCTGACGCAACCCCCACTGGTTGGGGCATTGCCACCACCTGTCA
GCTCCTTTCCGGGACTTTCGCTTTCCCCCTCCCTATTGCCACGGCGGAACTCATCGCCGCCTGCCTTGCC
CGCTGCTGGACAGGGGCTCGGCTGTTGGGCACTGACAATTCCGTGGTGTTGTCGGGGAAATCATCGTCCT
TTCCTTGGCTGCTCGCCTGTGTTGCCACCTGGATTCTGCGCGGGACGTCCTTCTGCTACGTCCCTTCGGC
CCTCAATCCAGCGGACCTTCCTTCCCGCGGCCTGCTGCCGGCTCTGCGGCCTCTTCCGCGTCTTCGCCTT
CGCCCTCAGACGAGTCGGATCTCCCTTTGGGCCGCCTCCCCGCCTGGTACCTTTAAGACCAATGACTTAC
AAGGCAGCTGTAGATCTTAGCCACTTTTTAAAAGAAAAGGGGGGACTGGAAGGGCTAATTCACTCCCAAC
GAAGATAAGATCTGCTTTTTGCTTGTACTGGGTCTCTCTGGTTAGACCAGATCTGAGCCTGGGAGCTCTC
TGGCTAACTAGGGAACCCACTGCTTAAGCCTCAATAAAGCTTGCCTTGAGTGCTTCAAGTAGTGTGTGCC
CGTCTGTTGTGTGACTCTGGTAACTAGAGATCCCTCAGACCCTTTTAGTCAGTGTGGAAAATCTCTAGCA
GTAGTAGTTCATGTCATCTTATTATTCAGTATTTATAACTTGCAAAGAAATGAATATCAGAGAGTGAGAG
GAACTTGTTTATTGCAGCTTATAATGGTTACAAATAAAGCAATAGCATCACAAATTTCACAAATAAAGCA
TTTTTTTCACTGCATTCTAGTTGTGGTTTGTCCAAACTCATCAATGTATCTTATCATGTCTGGCTCTAGC
TATCCCGCCCCTAACTCCGCCCAGTTCCGCCCATTCTCCGCCCCATGGCTGACTAATTTTTTTTATTTAT
GCAGAGGCCGAGGCCGCCTCGGCCTCTGAGCTATTCCAGAAGTAGTGAGGAGGCTTTTTTGGAGGCCTAG
ACTTTTGCAGAGACCAAATTCGTAATCATGTCATAGCTGTTTCCTGTGTGAAATTGTTATCCGCTCACAA
TTCCACACAACATACGAGCCGGAAGCATAAAGTGTAAAGCCTGGGGTGCCTAATGAGTGAGCTAACTCAC
ATTAATTGCGTTGCGCTCACTGCCCGCTTTCCAGTCGGGAAACCTGTCGTGCCAGCTGCATTAATGAATC
GGCCAACGCGCGGGGAGAGGCGGTTTGCGTATTGGGCGCTCTTCCGCTTCCTCGCTCACTGACTCGCTGC
GCTCGGTCGTTCGGCTGCGGCGAGCGGTATCAGCTCACTCAAAGGCGGTAATACGGTTATCCACAGAATC
AGGGGATAACGCAGGAAAGAACATGTGAGCAAAAGGCCAGCAAAAGGCCAGGAACCGTAAAAAGGCCGCG
TTGCTGGCGTTTTTCCATAGGCTCCGCCCCCCTGACGAGCATCACAAAAATCGACGCTCAAGTCAGAGGT
GGCGAAACCCGACAGGACTATAAAGATACCAGGCGTTTCCCCCTGGAAGCTCCCTCGTGCGCTCTCCTGT
TCCGACCCTGCCGCTTACCGGATACCTGTCCGCCTTTCTCCCTTCGGGAAGCGTGGCGCTTTCTCATAGC
TCACGCTGTAGGTATCTCAGTTCGGTGTAGGTCGTTCGCTCCAAGCTGGGCTGTGTGCACGAACCCCCCG
TTCAGCCCGACCGCTGCGCCTTATCCGGTAACTATCGTCTTGAGTCCAACCCGGTAAGACACGACTTATC
GCCACTGGCAGCAGCCACTGGTAACAGGATTAGCAGAGCGAGGTATGTAGGCGGTGCTACAGAGTTCTTG
AAGTGGTGGCCTAACTACGGCTACACTAGAAGAACAGTATTTGGTATCTGCGCTCTGCTGAAGCCAGTTA
CCTTCGGAAAAAGAGTTGGTAGCTCTTGATCCGGCAAACAAACCACCGCTGGTAGCGGTGGTTTTTTTGT
TTGCAAGCAGCAGATTACGCGCAGAAAAAAAGGATCTCAAGAAGATCCTTTGATCTTTTCTACGGGGTCT
GACGCTCAGTGGAACGAAAACTCACGTTAAGGGATTTTGGTCATGAGATTATCAAAAAGGATCTTCACCT
AGATCCTTTTAAATTAAAAATGAAGTTTTAAATCAATCTAAAGTATATATGAGTAAACTTGGTCTGACAG
TTACCAATGCTTAATCAGTGAGGCACCTATCTCAGCGATCTGTCTATTTCGTTCATCCATAGTTGCCTGA
CTCCCCGTCGTGTAGATAACTACGATACGGGAGGGCTTACCATCTGGCCCCAGTGCTGCAATGATACCGC
GAGACCCACGCTCACCGGCTCCAGATTTATCAGCAATAAACCAGCCAGCCGGAAGGGCCGAGCGCAGAAG
TGGTCCTGCAACTTTATCCGCCTCCATCCAGTCTATTAATTGTTGCCGGGAAGCTAGAGTAAGTAGTTCG
CCAGTTAATAGTTTGCGCAACGTTGTTGCCATTGCTACAGGCATCGTGGTGTCACGCTCGTCGTTTGGTA
TGGCTTCATTCAGCTCCGGTTCCCAACGATCAAGGCGAGTTACATGATCCCCCATGTTGTGCAAAAAAGC
GGTTAGCTCCTTCGGTCCTCCGATCGTTGTCAGAAGTAAGTTGGCCGCAGTGTTATCACTCATGGTTATG
GCAGCACTGCATAATTCTCTTACTGTCATGCCATCCGTAAGATGCTTTTCTGTGACTGGTGAGTACTCAA
CCAAGTCATTCTGAGAATAGTGTATGCGGCGACCGAGTTGCTCTTGCCCGGCGTCAATACGGGATAATAC
CGCGCCACATAGCAGAACTTTAAAAGTGCTCATCATTGGAAAACGTTCTTCGGGGCGAAAACTCTCAAGG
ATCTTACCGCTGTTGAGATCCAGTTCGATGTAACCCACTCGTGCACCCAACTGATCTTCAGCATCTTTTA
CTTTCACCAGCGTTTCTGGGTGAGCAAAAACAGGAAGGCAAAATGCCGCAAAAAAGGGAATAAGGGCGAC
ACGGAAATGTTGAATACTCATACTCTTCCTTTTTCAATATTATTGAAGCATTTATCAGGGTTATTGTCTC
ATGAGCGGATACATATTTGAATGTATTTAGAAAAATAAACAAATAGGGGTTCCGCGCACATTTCCCCGAA
AAGTGCCACCTGACGTCTAAGAAACCATTATTATCATGACATTAACCTATAAAAATAGGCGTATCACGAG
GCCCTTTCGTCTCGCGCGTTTCGGTGATGACGGTGAAAACCTCTGACACATGCAGCTCCCGGAGACGGTC
ACAGCTTGTCTGTAAGCGGATGCCGGGAGCAGACAAGCCCGTCAGGGCGCGTCAGCGGGTGTTGGCGGGT
GTCGGGGCTGGCTTAACTATGCGGCATCAGAGCAGATTGTACTGAGAGTGCACCATATGCGGTGTGAAAT
ACCGCACAGATGCGTAAGGAGAAAATACCGCATCAGGCGCCATTCGCCATTCAGGCTGCGCAACTGTTGG
GAAGGGCGATCGGTGCGGGCCTCTTCGCTATTACGCCAGCTGGCGAAAGGGGGATGTGCTGCAAGGCGAT
TAAGTTGGGTAACGCCAGGGTTTTCCCAGTCACGACGTTGTAAAACGACGGCCAGTGCCAAGCTG
Features (pLannotate 1.2.2; 29 found; start..end, strand, type, name):
      6..232     +  promoter       RSV promoter: Rous sarcoma virus enhancer/promoter
    233..413     +  LTR            5' LTR (truncated): truncated 5' long terminal repeat (LTR) from HIV-1
    460..585     +  misc_feature   HIV-1 Ψ: packaging signal of human immunodeficiency virus type 1
    569..907     +  CDS            HIV-1 gag (fragment): gag protein from human immunodeficiency virus 1; gag
   1078..1311    +  misc_feature   RRE: The Rev response element (RRE) of HIV-1 allows for Rev-dependent mRNA export from the nucleus to the cytoplasm.
   1688..1788    +  CDS            Rev (fragment): human immunodeficiency virus 1 (HIV-1) Rev protein; rev; enhances nuclear export of unspliced and incompletely spliced viral mRNAs
   1807..1923    +  misc_feature   cPPT/CTS: central polypurine tract and central termination sequence of HIV-1
   1936..2253    +  promoter       SFFV promoter (fragment): spleen focus-forming virus long terminal repeat (LTR) promoter
   2316..2823    +  CDS            hGLuc (fragment): secreted Gaussia luciferase human codon-optimized
   2823..3053    +  CDS            CD8A (fragment): CD8A_HUMAN - Also known as MAL. Experimental evidence at protein level: Swiss-Prot protein existence level 1. Integral membrane glycoprotein that plays an essential role in the immune response and serves multiple functions in responses against both external and internal offenses. In T-cells, functions primarily as a coreceptor for MHC class I molecule:peptide complex. The antigens presented by class I peptides are derived from cytosolic proteins while class II derived from extracellular proteins. Interacts simultaneously with the T-cell receptor (TCR) and the MHC class I proteins presented by
   3138..4166    +  CDS            cre: RECR_BPP1 - Experimental evidence at protein level: Swiss-Prot protein existence level 1. Catalyzes site-specific recombination between two 34-base- pair LOXP sites. Its role is to maintain the phage genome as a monomeric unit-copy plasmid in the lysogenic state. From Escherichia phage P1 (Bacteriophage P1).
   4170..5105    +  CDS            ERT2: mutated ligand-binding domain of the human estrogen receptor (Feil et al., 1997)
   5115..5164    +  CDS            P2A (fragment): 2A peptide from porcine teschovirus-1 polyprotein Eukaryotic ribosomes fail to insert a peptide bond between the Gly and Pro residues, yielding separate polypeptides.
   5178..5885    +  CDS            mCherry: mCherry is a basic (constitutively fluorescent) red fluorescent protein published in 2004, derived from Discosoma sp.. It is reported to be a very rapidly-maturing monomer with low acid sensitivity.
   5895..6483    +  misc_feature   WPRE: woodchuck hepatitis virus posttranscriptional regulatory element
   6478..6585    +  CDS            nef (fragment): NEF_SIVS4 - Experimental evidence at protein level: Swiss-Prot protein existence level 1. Interferes with TCR signaling from the cell membrane. Interacts with CD247/TCRZ (TCR zeta chain) and exert potent down- regulation of cell surface TCR/CD3 complexes. From Simian immunodeficiency virus (isolate F236/smH4) (SIV-sm) (Simian immunodeficiency virus sooty mangabey monkey).
   6610..6790    +  LTR            5' LTR (truncated): truncated 5' long terminal repeat (LTR) from HIV-1
   6862..6983    +  polyA_signal   SV40 poly(A) signal: SV40 polyadenylation signal
   7002..7137    +  rep_origin     SV40 ori: SV40 origin of replication
   7194..7210    -  protein_bind   lac operator: The lac repressor binds to the lac operator to inhibit transcription in E. coli. This inhibition can be relieved by adding lactose or isopropyl-β-D-thiogalactopyranoside (IPTG). lac repressor encoded by lacI
   7218..7248    -  promoter       lac promoter: promoter for the E. coli lac operon
   7263..7284    -  protein_bind   CAP binding site: CAP binding activates transcription in the presence of cAMP. E. coli catabolite activator protein
   7297..7389    -  CDS            lacI (fragment): lac repressor; lacI; The lac repressor binds to the lac operator to inhibit transcription in E. coli. This inhibition can be relieved by adding lactose or isopropyl-β-D-thiogalactopyranoside (IPTG).
   7572..8160    -  rep_origin     ori: high-copy-number ColE1/pMB1/pBR322/pUC origin of replication
   8331..9191    -  CDS            AmpR: β-lactamase; bla; confers resistance to ampicillin, carbenicillin, and related antibiotics
   9192..9296    -  promoter       AmpR promoter: bla
   9391..9426    +  CDS            rop (fragment): Rop protein, which maintains plasmids at low copy number; rop
   9528..9627    +  misc_feature   bom (fragment): basis of mobility region from pBR322
   9633..9787    -  CDS            lacZα (fragment): LacZα fragment of β-galactosidase; lacZ fragment
