[The description below was written by a language model from this plasmid's Addgene catalogue record and pLannotate feature annotations shown in this document.]
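Description:
pCDH-SFFV-GLuc-CreERT2-mCherry is a lentiviral transfer plasmid of about 9.8 kb built on the pCDH backbone. It is propagated in E. coli through a high-copy ColE1/pUC-type origin with ampicillin selection (AmpR). The viral portion has the layout typical of a third-generation vector. An RSV promoter fused to a truncated HIV-1 5' LTR drives genomic RNA production in packaging cells. It is followed by the Ψ packaging signal with a gag fragment, the Rev response element for Rev-dependent nuclear export, and the cPPT/CTS. A WPRE sits downstream of the payload to enhance transcript expression. A second truncated LTR closes the provirus and is followed by an SV40 poly(A) signal and SV40 origin. No mammalian drug-selection marker is annotated, so transduced cells are presumably identified by fluorescence.

The payload is a single expression cassette driven by the spleen focus-forming virus (SFFV) promoter. It begins with human codon-optimised Gaussia luciferase directly followed by a fragment of human CD8A. This arrangement suggests the normally secreted luciferase is anchored to the cell, although the record does not state this. Next comes Cre recombinase fused to the ERT2 mutant oestrogen receptor ligand-binding domain, which keeps Cre inactive until tamoxifen-type ligands are supplied. A P2A peptide then separates mCherry as an independent protein. The element linking the luciferase portion to CreERT2 is not annotated.

According to the record, the construct provides constitutive CreERT2 expression for inducible intracellular recombination. Gaussia luciferase serves for in vivo imaging, and mCherry marks cells for ex vivo analysis. The associated work concerns inducible reverse genetics in patient-derived tumours.
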