Addgene plasmid #178185: pCDH-SFFV-GLuc-CreERT2-mCherry
Purpose: the plasmid promotes the constitutive expression of CreERT2 to enable intracellular recombination, Gaussia Luc can be used for in vivo imaging and mCherry is used as a marker for ex vivo analyses.
Depositing lab: Irmela Jeremias. Depositing organization: Helmholtz Munich. Publication: In vivo inducible reverse genetics in patients' tumors to identify individual therapeutic targets. Carlet M, Volse K, Vergalli J, Becker M, Herold T, Arner A, Senft D, Jurinovic V, Liu WH, Gao Y, Dill V, Fehse B, Baldus CD, Bastian L, Lenk L, Schewe DM, Bagnoli JW, Vick B, Schmid JP, Wilhelm A, Marschalek R, Jost PJ, Miething C, Riecken K, Schmidt-Supprian M, Binder V, Jeremias I. Nat Commun. 2021 Sep 27;12(1):5655. doi: 10.1038/s41467-021-25963-z. PubMed 34580292.
Backbone
  Vector backbone: pCDH
  Backbone manufacturer: System Biosciences
  Total vector size (bp): 9792
  Vector type: Lentiviral
Growth in bacteria
  Bacterial resistance: Ampicillin, 100 μg/mL
  Growth temperature: 37°C
  Growth strain: NEB Stable
  Copy number: High Copy
Gene/Insert 1
  Gene/Insert name: GLuc
  Insert size (bp): 797
Gene/Insert 2
  Gene/Insert name: CreERT2
  Insert size (bp): 1970
Gene/Insert 3
  Gene/Insert name: mCherry
  Insert size (bp): 681
Terms and licenses: Academic/Nonprofit Terms; Industry Terms: Not Available to Industry
How to cite: pCDH-SFFV-GLuc-CreERT2-mCherry was a gift from Irmela Jeremias (Addgene plasmid # 178185 ; http://n2t.net/addgene:178185 ; RRID:Addgene_178185)
